Addgene plasmid #114251: pMXBC_bFc
Purpose: POC12393, MetClo assembly vector with F replication origin and chloramphenicol resistance for BsaI-based MetClo, adaptor sequence type b-c
Depositing lab: Christopher A. O'Callaghan. Depositing organization: University of Oxford. Publication: MetClo: methylase-assisted hierarchical DNA assembly using a single type IIS restriction enzyme. Lin D, O'Callaghan CA. Nucleic Acids Res. 2018 Jul 9. pii: 5050631. doi: 10.1093/nar/gky596. PubMed 29986052.
Backbone
  Vector backbone: pMXBC
  Vector type: Synthetic Biology
Growth in bacteria
  Bacterial resistance: Chloramphenicol, 25 μg/mL
  Growth temperature: 37°C
  Growth strain: DH5alpha
  Copy number: High Copy
Gene/Insert
  Gene/Insert name: LacZalpha
  Species: Synthetic
  Cloning method: Restriction Enzyme; 5′ cloning site unknown (unknown if destroyed)
Terms and licenses: Academic/Nonprofit Terms; Industry Terms: Not Available to Industry
How to cite: pMXBC_bFc was a gift from Christopher A. O'Callaghan (Addgene plasmid # 114251 ; http://n2t.net/addgene:114251 ; RRID:Addgene_114251)
