[The description below was written by a language model from this plasmid's Addgene catalogue record and pLannotate feature annotations shown in this document.]
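Description:
pMXBC_bFc is an E. coli assembly (destination) vector from the MetClo synthetic biology toolkit, a hierarchical DNA assembly system that uses methylase protection so that a single type IIS restriction enzyme can serve at every assembly level. This member of the pMXBC backbone series is intended for BsaI-based MetClo and carries the "b-c" type of adaptor sequences, which define the overhangs flanking the assembled product and so determine where that product fits in the next round of assembly. Selection is by chloramphenicol, through a cat gene driven by its native promoter.

The backbone is built on the F plasmid replication and partitioning system: ori2 (oriS), the repE initiator gene, the incC incompatibility region, and the sopA, sopB and sopC partitioning functions, along with fragments of resD and yuaZ carried over from F-derived sequence. This BAC-like machinery is normally used to maintain large or unstable inserts at low copy.

The annotated sequence also contains a high-copy ColE1/pUC-type origin lying next to the LacZα cassette, which consists of a lacI fragment, CAP binding site, lac promoter and operator, a pUC18/19 multiple cloning site, a lacZα fragment and a bom fragment. This probably explains the catalogue listing of "high copy". The pUC origin may be part of the replaceable cassette and lost on assembly, but the record does not give the positions of the BsaI sites or adaptors, so this cannot be confirmed.

LacZα, the listed insert, most likely acts as a blue/white screening marker that is displaced when fragments are assembled into the vector. The construct is suited to building large multi-part DNA assemblies.
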