Features (pLannotate 1.2.2; 18 found; start..end, strand, type, name):
    224..812     +  rep_origin     ori: high-copy-number ColE1/pMB1/pBR322/pUC origin of replication
    995..1087    +  CDS            lacI (fragment): lac repressor; lacI; The lac repressor binds to the lac operator to inhibit transcription in E. coli. This inhibition can be relieved by adding lactose or isopropyl-β-D-thiogalactopyranoside (IPTG).
   1100..1121    +  protein_bind   CAP binding site: CAP binding activates transcription in the presence of cAMP. E. coli catabolite activator protein
   1136..1166    +  promoter       lac promoter: promoter for the E. coli lac operon
   1174..1190    +  protein_bind   lac operator: The lac repressor binds to the lac operator to inhibit transcription in E. coli. This inhibition can be relieved by adding lactose or isopropyl-β-D-thiogalactopyranoside (IPTG). lac repressor encoded by lacI
   1227..1283    -  misc_feature   MCS: pUC18/19 multiple cloning site
   1280..1437    +  CDS            lacZα (fragment): LacZα fragment of β-galactosidase; lacZ fragment
   1443..1542    -  misc_feature   bom (fragment): basis of mobility region from pBR322
   1808..1910    +  promoter       cat promoter: promoter of the E. coli cat gene encoding chloramphenicol acetyltransferase
   1911..2567    +  CDS            cat: CAT_ECOLX - Experimental evidence at protein level: Swiss-Prot protein existence level 1. This enzyme is an effector of chloramphenicol resistance in bacteria. From Escherichia coli. This protein is used as a marker in many commonly used cloning vectors, such as pACYC184.
   2574..2918    +  CDS            resD (fragment): REDF_ECOLI - Also known as D. Protein inferred from homology: Swiss-Prot protein existence level 3. Acts as a repressor of transcription and as a site-specific resolvase that cleaves at the RfsF site. From Escherichia coli (strain K12).
   3385..3604    +  rep_origin     ori2: secondary origin of replication for the bacterial F plasmid; also known as oriS
   3695..4447    +  CDS            repE: REPE1_ECOLI - Also known as E, rep. Experimental evidence at protein level: Swiss-Prot protein existence level 1. Replication initiator in the monomeric form, and autogenous repressor in the dimeric form. From Escherichia coli (strain K12).
   4453..4703    +  misc_feature   incC: incC; incompatibility region of the bacterial F plasmid
   5029..6204    +  CDS            sopA: partitioning protein for the bacterial F plasmid; sopA
   6204..7172    +  CDS            sopB: SOPB_ECOLI - Also known as B. Experimental evidence at protein level: Swiss-Prot protein existence level 1. Control of plasmid partitioning; required to recognize the cis-acting. Binds specifically with the DNA segment containing the sopC region. SopB is trans-acting. From Escherichia coli (strain K12).
   7248..7721    +  misc_feature   sopC: sopC; centromere-like partitioning region of the bacterial F plasmid
   7821..1       +  CDS            yuaZ (fragment) (across the origin): YUAZ_ECO57 - Protein predicted: Swiss-Prot protein existence level 4. From Escherichia coli O157:H7.
>Addgene plasmid #114251 | pMXBC_bFc | addgene full sequence | sequence record 225133 | Addgene NGS Result
CACTCTGTGACTTGGTCTCATGCCGGAGTGAGACCGGCCTAGCAGGTGTGAGTTTGTCAGACCAAGTTTA
CTCATATATACTTTAGATTGATTTAAAACTTCATTTTTAATTTAAAAGGATCTAGGTGAAGATCCTTTTT
GATAATCTCATGACCAAAATCCCTTAACGTGAGTTTTCGTTCCACTGAGCGTCAGACCCCGTAGAAAAGA
TCAAAGGATCTTCTTGAGATCCTTTTTTTCTGCGCGTAATCTGCTGCTTGCAAACAAAAAAACCACCGCT
ACCAGCGGTGGTTTGTTTGCCGGATCAAGAGCTACCAACTCTTTTTCCGAAGGTAACTGGCTTCAGCAGA
GCGCAGATACCAAATACTGTTCTTCTAGTGTAGCCGTAGTTAGGCCACCACTTCAAGAACTCTGTAGCAC
CGCCTACATACCTCGCTCTGCTAATCCTGTTACCAGTGGCTGCTGCCAGTGGCGATAAGTCGTGTCTTAC
CGGGTTGGACTCAAGACGATAGTTACCGGATAAGGCGCAGCGGTCGGGCTGAACGGGGGGTTCGTGCACA
CAGCCCAGCTTGGAGCGAACGACCTACACCGAACTGAGATACCTACAGCGTGAGCTATGAGAAAGCGCCA
CGCTTCCCGAAGGGAGAAAGGCGGACAGGTATCCGGTAAGCGGCAGGGTCGGAACAGGAGAGCGCACGAG
GGAGCTTCCAGGGGGAAACGCCTGGTATCTTTATAGTCCTGTCGGGTTTCGCCACCTCTGACTTGAGCGT
CGATTTTTGTGATGCTCGTCAGGGGGGCGGAGCCTATGGAAAAACGCCAGCAACGCGGCCTTTTTACGGT
TCCTGGCCTTTTGCTGGCCTTTTGCTCACATGTTCTTTCCTGCGTTATCCCCTGATTCTGTGGATAACCG
TATTACCGCCTTTGAGTGAGCTGATACCGCTCGCCGCAGCCGAACGACCGAGCGCAGCGAGTCAGTGAGC
GAGGAAGCGGAAGAGCGCCCAATACGCAAACCGCCTCTCCCCGCGCGTTGGCCGATTCATTAATGCAGCT
GGCACGACAGGTTTCCCGACTGGAAAGCGGGCAGTGAGCGCAACGCAATTAATGTGAGTTAGCTCACTCA
TTAGGCACCCCAGGCTTTACACTTTATGCTTCCGGCTCGTATGTTGTGTGGAATTGTGAGCGGATAACAA
TTTCACACAGGAAACAGCTATGACCATGATTACGCCAAGCTTGCATGCCTGCAGGTCGACTCTAGAGGAT
CCCCGGGTACCGAGCTCGAATTCACTGGCCGTCGTTTTACAACGTCGTGACTGGGAAAACCCTGGCGTTA
CCCAACTTAATCGCCTTGCAGCACATCCCCCTTTCGCCAGCTGGCGTAATAGCGAAGAGGCCCGCACCGA
TCGCCCTTCCCAACAGTTGCGCAGCCTGAATGGCGAATGGCGCCTGATGCGGTATTTTCTCCTTACGCAT
CTGTGCGGTATTTCACACCGCATATGGTGCACTCTCAGTACAATCTGCTCTGATGCCGCATAGTTAAGCC
AGCCCCGACACCCGCCAACACCCGCTGACGCGCCCTGACGGGCTTGTCTGCTCCCGGCATCCGCTTACAG
ACAAGCTGTGACAAGTACCACCTGGAACGCCAAAGGTCTCACGCTACAGTGAGACCAAGTCACGAAGTGT
GCGGCCGCCTTCAGCGGCCGCACGAATAAATACCTGTGACGGAAGATCACTTCGCAGAATAAATAAATCC
TGGTGTCCCTGTTGATACCGGGAAGCCCTGGGCCAACTTTTGGCGAAAATGAGACGTTGATCGGCACGTA
AGAGGTTCCAACTTTCACCATAATGAAATAAGATCACTACCGGGCGTATTTTTTGAGTTATCGAGATTTT
CAGGAGCTAAGGAAGCTAAAATGGAGAAAAAAATCACTGGATATACCACCGTTGATATATCCCAATGGCA
TCGTAAAGAACATTTTGAGGCATTTCAGTCAGTTGCTCAATGTACCTATAACCAGACCGTTCAGCTGGAT
ATTACGGCCTTTTTAAAGACCGTAAAGAAAAATAAGCACAAGTTTTATCCGGCCTTTATTCACATTCTTG
CCCGCCTGATGAATGCTCATCCGGAGTTCCGTATGGCAATGAAAGACGGTGAGCTGGTGATATGGGATAG
TGTTCACCCTTGTTACACCGTTTTCCATGAGCAAACTGAAACGTTTTCATCGCTCTGGAGTGAATACCAC
GACGATTTCCGGCAGTTTCTACACATATATTCGCAAGATGTGGCGTGTTACGGTGAAAACCTGGCCTATT
TCCCTAAAGGGTTTATTGAGAATATGTTTTTCGTCTCAGCCAATCCCTGGGTGAGTTTCACCAGTTTTGA
TTTAAACGTGGCCAATATGGACAACTTCTTCGCCCCCGTTTTCACCATGGGCAAATATTATACGCAAGGC
GACAAGGTGCTGATGCCGCTGGCGATTCAGGTTCATCATGCCGTTTGTGATGGCTTCCATGTCGGCAGAA
TGCTTAATGAATTACAACAGTACTGCGATGAGTGGCAGGGCGGGGCGTAAGAGCTGGAGCGGCGTAACCG
TCGCACAGGAAGGACAGAGAAAGCGCGGATCTGGGAAGTGACGGACAGAACGGTCAGGACCTGGATTGGG
GAGGCGGTTGCCGCCGCTGCTGCTGACGGTGTGACGTTCTCTGTTCCGGTCACACCACATACGTTCCGCC
ATTCCTATGCGATGCACATGCTGTATGCCGGTATACCGCTGAAAGTTCTGCAAAGCCTGATGGGACATAA
GTCCATCAGTTCAACGGAAGTCTACACGAAGGTTTTTGCGCTGGATGTGGCTGCCCGGCTCCGGGTGCAG
TTTGCGATGCCGGAGTCTGATGCGGTTGCGATGCTGAAACAATTATCCTGAGAATAAATGCCTTGGCCTT
TATATGGAAATGTGGAACTGAGTGGATATGCTGTTTTTGTCTGTTAAACAGAGAAGCTGGCTGTTATCCA
CTGAGAAGCGAACGAAACAGTCGGGAAAATCTCCCATTATCGTAGAGATCCGCATTATTAATCTCAGGAG
CCTGTGTAGCGTTTATAGGAAGTAGTGTTCTGTCATGATGCCTGCAAGCGGTAACGAAAACGATTTGAAT
ATGCCTTCAGGAACAATAGAAATCTTCGTGCGGTGTTACGTTGAAGTGGAGCGGATTATGTCAGCAATGG
ACAGAACAACCTAATGAACACAGAACCATGATGTGGTCTGTCCTTTTACAGCCAGTAGTGCTCGCCGCAG
TCGAGCGACAGGGCGAAGCCCTCGAGTGAGCGAGGAAGCACCAGGGAACAGCACTTATATATTCTGCTTA
CACACGATGCCTGAAAAAACTTCCCTTGGGGTTATCCACTTATCCACGGGGATATTTTTATAATTATTTT
TTTTATAGTTTTTAGATCTTCTTTTTTAGAGCGCCTTGTAGGCCTTTATCCATGCTGGTTCTAGAGAAGG
TGTTGTGACAAATTGCCCTTTCAGTGTGACAAATCACCCTCAAATGACAGTCCTGTCTGTGACAAATTGC
CCTTAACCCTGTGACAAATTGCCCTCAGAAGAAGCTGTTTTTTCACAAAGTTATCCCTGCTTATTGACTC
TTTTTTATTTAGTGTGACAATCTAAAAACTTGTCACACTTCACATGGATCTGTCATGGCGGAAACAGCGG
TTATCAATCACAAGAAACGTAAAAATAGCCCGCGAATCGTCCAGTCAAACGACCTCACTGAGGCGGCATA
TAGTCTCTCCCGGGATCAAAAACGTATGCTGTATCTGTTCGTTGACCAGATCAGAAAATCTGATGGCACC
CTACAGGAACATGACGGTATCTGCGAGATCCATGTTGCTAAATATGCTGAAATATTCGGATTGACCTCTG
CGGAAGCCAGTAAGGATATACGGCAGGCATTGAAGAGTTTCGCGGGGAAGGAAGTGGTTTTTTATCGCCC
TGAAGAGGATGCCGGCGATGAAAAAGGCTATGAATCTTTTCCTTGGTTTATCAAACGTGCGCACAGTCCA
TCCAGAGGGCTTTACAGTGTACATATCAACCCATATCTCATTCCCTTCTTTATCGGGTTACAGAACCGGT
TTACGCAGTTTCGGCTTAGTGAAACAAAAGAAATCACCAATCCGTATGCCATGCGTTTATACGAATCCCT
GTGTCAGTATCGTAAGCCGGATGGCTCAGGCATCGTGTCTCTGAAAATCGACTGGATCATAGAGCGTTAC
CAGCTGCCTCAAAGTTACCAGCGTATGCCTGACTTCCGCCGCCGCTTCCTGCAGGTCTGTGTTAATGAGA
TCAACAGCAGAACTCCAATGCGCCTCTCATACATTGAGAAAAAGAAAGGCCGCCAGACGACTCATATCGT
ATTTTCCTTCCGCGATATCACTTCCATGACGACAGGATAGTCTGAGGGTTATCTGTCACAGATTTGAGGG
TGGTTCGTCACATTTGTTCTGACCTACTGAGGGTAATTTGTCACAGTTTTGCTGTTTCCTTCAGCCTGCA
TGGATTTTCTCATACTTTTTGAACTGTAATTTTTAAGGAAGCCAAATTTGAGGGCAGTTTGTCACAGTTG
ATTTCCTTCTCTTTCCCTTCGTCATGTGACCTGATATCGGGGGTTAGTTCGTCATCATTGATGAGGGTTG
ATTATCACAGTTTATTACTCTGAATTGGCTATCCGCGTGTGTACCTCTACCTGGAGTTTTTCCCACGGTG
GATATTTCTTCTTGCGCTGAGCGTAAGAGCTATCTGACAGAACAGTTCTTCTTTGCTTCCTCGCCAGTTC
GCTCGCTATGCTCGGTTACACGGCTGCGGCGAGCGCTAGTGATAATAAGTGACTGAGGTATGTGGTGTTC
TTATCTCCTTTTGTAGTGTTGCTCTTATTTTAAACAACTTTGCGGTTTTTTGATGACTTTGCGATTTTGT
TGTTGCTTTGCAGTAAATTGCAAGATTTAATAAAAAAACGCAAAGCAATGATTAAAGGATGTTCAGAATG
AAACTCATGGAAACACTTAACCAGTGCATAAACGCTGGTCATGAAATGACGAAGGCTATCGCCATTGCAC
AGTTTAATGATGACAGCCCGGAAGCGAGGAAAATAACCCGGCGCTGGAGAATAGGTGAAGCAGCGGATTT
AGTTGGGGTTTCTTCTCAGGCTATCAGAGATGCCGAGAAAGCAGGGCGACTACCGCACCCGGATATGGAA
ATTCGAGGACGGGTTGAGCAACGTGTTGGTTATACAATTGAACAAATTAATCATATGCGTGATGTGTTTG
GTACGCGATTGCGACGTGCTGAGGACGTATTTCCACCGGTGATCGGGGTTGCTGCCCATAAAGGTGGCGT
TTACAAAACCTCAGTTTCTGTTCATCTTGCTCAGGATCTGGCTCTGAAGGGGCTACGTGTTTTGCTCGTG
GAAGGTAACGACCCCCAGGGAACAGCCTCAATGTATCACGGATGGGTACCAGATCTTCATATTCATGCAG
AAGATACTCTCCTGCCTTTCTATCTTGGGGAAAAGGACGATGTCACTTATGCAATAAAGCCCACTTGCTG
GCCGGGGCTTGACATTATTCCTTCCTGTCTGGCTCTGCACCGTATTGAAACTGAGTTAATGGGCAAATTT
GATGAAGGTAAACTGCCCACCGATCCACACCTGATGCTCCGACTGGCCATTGAAACTGTTGCTCATGACT
ATGATGTCATAGTTATTGACAGCGCGCCTAACCTGGGTATCGGCACGATTAATGTCGTATGTGCTGCTGA
TGTGCTGATTGTTCCCACGCCTGCTGAGTTGTTTGACTACACCTCCGCACTGCAGTTTTTCGATATGCTT
CGTGATCTGCTCAAGAACGTTGATCTTAAAGGGTTCGAGCCTGATGTACGTATTTTGCTTACCAAATACA
GCAATAGTAATGGCTCTCAGTCCCCGTGGATGGAGGAGCAAATTCGGGATGCCTGGGGAAGCATGGTTCT
AAAAAATGTTGTACGTGAAACGGATGAAGTTGGTAAAGGTCAGATCCGGATGAGAACTGTTTTTGAACAG
GCCATTGATCAACGCAGTTCAACTGGTGCCTGGAGAAATGCTCTTTCTATTTGGGAACCTGTCTGCAATG
AAATTTTCGATCGTCTGATTAAACCACGCTGGGAGATTAGATAATGAAGCGTGCGCCTGTTATTCCAAAA
CATACGCTCAATACTCAACCGGTTGAAGATACTTCGTTATCGACACCAGCTGCCCCGATGGTGGATTCGT
TAATTGCGCGCGTAGGAGTAATGGCTCGCGGTAATGCCATTACTTTGCCTGTATGTGGTCGGGATGTGAA
GTTTACTCTTGAAGTGCTCCGGGGTGATAGTGTTGAGAAAACCTCTCGGGTATGGTCAGGTAATGAACGT
GACCAGGAGCTGCTTACTGAGGACGCACTGGATGATCTCATCCCTTCTTTTCTACTGACTGGTCAACAGA
CACCGGCGTTCGGTCGAAGAGTATCTGGTGTCATAGAAATTGCCGATGGGAGTCGCCGTCGTAAAGCTGC
TGCACTTACCGAAAGTGATTATCGTGTTCTGGTTGGCGAGCTGGATGATGAGCAGATGGCTGCATTATCC
AGATTGGGTAACGATTATCGCCCAACAAGTGCTTATGAACGTGGTCAGCGTTATGCAAGCCGATTGCAGA
ATGAATTTGCTGGAAATATTTCTGCGCTGGCTGATGCGGAAAATATTTCACGTAAGATTATTACCCGCTG
TATCAACACCGCCAAATTGCCTAAATCAGTTGTTGCTCTTTTTTCTCACCCCGGTGAACTATCTGCCCGG
TCAGGTGATGCACTTCAAAAAGCCTTTACAGATAAAGAGGAATTACTTAAGCAGCAGGCATCTAACCTTC
ATGAGCAGAAAAAAGCTGGGGTGATATTTGAAGCTGAAGAAGTTATCACTCTTTTAACTTCTGTGCTTAA
AACGTCATCTGCATCAAGAACTAGTTTAAGCTCACGACATCAGTTTGCTCCTGGAGCGACAGTATTGTAT
AAGGGCGATAAAATGGTGCTTAACCTGGACAGGTCACGTGTTCCAACTGAGTGTATAGAGAAAATTGAGG
CCATTCTTAAGGAACTTGAAAAGCCAGCACCCTGATGCGACCACGTTTTAGTCTACGTTTATCTGTCTTT
ACTTAATGTCCTTTGTTACAGGCCAGAAAGCATAACTGGCCTGAATATTCTCTCTGGGCCCACTGTTCCA
CTTGTATCGTCGGTCTGATAATCAGACTGGGACCACGGTCCCACTCGTATCGTCGGTCTGATTATTAGTC
TGGGACCACGGTCCCACTCGTATCGTCGGTCTGATTATTAGTCTGGGACCACGGTCCCACTCGTATCGTC
GGTCTGATAATCAGACTGGGACCACGGTCCCACTCGTATCGTCGGTCTGATTATTAGTCTGGGACCATGG
TCCCACTCGTATCGTCGGTCTGATTATTAGTCTGGGACCACGGTCCCACTCGTATCGTCGGTCTGATTAT
TAGTCTGGAACCACGGTCCCACTCGTATCGTCGGTCTGATTATTAGTCTGGGACCACGGTCCCACTCGTA
TCGTCGGTCTGATTATTAGTCTGGGACCACGATCCCACTCGTGTTGTCGGTCTGATTATCGGTCTGGGAC
CACGGTCCCACTTGTATTGTCGATCAGACTATCAGCGTGAGACTACGATTCCATCAATGCCTGTCAAGGG
CAAGTATTGACATGTCGTCGTAACCTGTAGAACGGAGTAACCTCGGTGTGCGGTTGTATGCCTGCTGTGG
ATTGCTGCTGTGTCCTGCTTATCCACAACATTTTGCGCACGGTTATGTGGACAAAATACCTGGTTACCCA
GGCCGTGCCGGCACGTTAACCGGGCTGCATCCGATGCAAGTGTGTCGCTGTCGACGCAAGCGGCCGCA
